Addgene plasmid #73130: CD44-isoform12-CD4d3+4-bio
Purpose: EXPRESs plasmid for human erythrocyte surface proteins encoding CD44-isoform12 with rat CD4d3+4-bio
Depositing lab: Gavin Wright. Depositing organization: Wellcome Sanger Institute. Publication: Basigin is a receptor essential for erythrocyte invasion by Plasmodium falciparum. Crosnier C, Bustamante LY, Bartholdson SJ, Bei AK, Theron M, Uchikawa M, Mboup S, Ndir O, Kwiatkowski DP, Duraisingh MT, Rayner JC, Wright GJ. Nature. 2011 Nov 9;480(7378):534-7. doi: 10.1038/nature10606. PubMed 22080952.
Backbone
  Vector backbone: pTT3
  Backbone manufacturer: Yves Durocher, NRC
  Backbone size w/o insert (bp): 6000
  Total vector size (bp): 7385
  Vector type: Mammalian Expression
Growth in bacteria
  Bacterial resistance: Ampicillin, 100 μg/mL
  Growth temperature: 37°C
  Growth strain: DH5alpha
  Copy number: Unknown
Gene/Insert
  Gene/Insert name: CD44 antigen isoform 12
  Species: H. sapiens (human)
  Entrez Gene: CD44 (a.k.a. CDW44, CSPG8, ECM-III, ECMR-III, H-CAM, HCELL, HUTCH-1, HUTCH-I, Hermes-1, IN, LHR, MC56, MDU2, MDU3, MIC4, Pgp1)
  Promoter: CMV
  Tag / fusion protein: ratCD4d3+4 (C terminal on insert); biotinylation peptide (C terminal on insert)
  Cloning method: Restriction Enzyme; 5′ cloning site NotI (not destroyed); 3′ cloning site AscI (not destroyed)
  Sequencing primers: 5′ CMW fwd
Resource information
  A portion of this plasmid was derived from a plasmid made by: pTT3 was obtained from Yves Durocher, National Research Council of Canada-Biotechnology Research Institute
Terms and licenses: Academic/Nonprofit Terms; Industry Terms: Not Available to Industry
How to cite: CD44-isoform12-CD4d3+4-bio was a gift from Gavin Wright (Addgene plasmid # 73130 ; http://n2t.net/addgene:73130 ; RRID:Addgene_73130)
