[The description below was written by a language model from this plasmid's Addgene catalogue record and pLannotate feature annotations shown in this document.]
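Description:
CD44-isoform12-CD4d3+4-bio is a 7,385 bp mammalian expression plasmid built on the pTT3 backbone, designed to produce a recombinant form of human CD44 isoform 12 as part of a library of erythrocyte surface proteins. It is propagated in E. coli through a high-copy ColE1/pUC-type origin and selected with ampicillin via the β-lactamase gene. The backbone also carries a fragment of the Epstein-Barr virus oriP, which supports episomal maintenance in cells that supply EBNA1 and is a hallmark of vectors intended for high-yield transient transfection. Remnants of lac regulatory elements and other short fragments in the annotation appear to be leftover cloning-vector sequence rather than functional parts.

Expression is driven by the CMV immediate early enhancer and promoter, followed by adenovirus-derived leader, splice and intron fragments that are typical of this backbone and are expected to improve transcript processing. The stretch annotated as a reverse-strand adenoviral terminal protein fragment probably reflects this leader region rather than a real coding sequence. The CD44 sequence is inserted between retained NotI and AscI sites. A short match to a mouse immunoglobulin heavy chain signal sequence is annotated just upstream, though the record does not say which signal peptide is used. CD44 is fused at its C terminus to domains 3 and 4 of rat CD4 and then to a biotinylation peptide, and the transcript ends at a rabbit β-globin polyadenylation signal. The biotinylation peptide itself is listed in the catalogue but not annotated in the feature table. The CD4 tag provides a common epitope and the biotin acceptor allows capture on streptavidin. This suits the protein to interaction screening, such as the search for Plasmodium falciparum receptors on erythrocytes.
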