Features (pLannotate 1.2.2; 19 found; start..end, strand, type, name):
    659..714     +  polyA_signal   β-globin poly(A) signal: rabbit β-globin polyadenylation signal (Gil and Proudfoot, 1987)
   1228..2909    -  rep_origin     oriP (fragment): Epstein-Barr virus oriP replication origin (Yates et al., 2000)
   3036..3140    +  promoter       AmpR promoter: bla
   3141..4001    +  CDS            AmpR: β-lactamase; bla; confers resistance to ampicillin, carbenicillin, and related antibiotics
   4172..4760    +  rep_origin     ori: high-copy-number ColE1/pMB1/pBR322/pUC origin of replication
   4943..5035    +  CDS            lacI (fragment): lac repressor; lacI; The lac repressor binds to the lac operator to inhibit transcription in E. coli. This inhibition can be relieved by adding lactose or isopropyl-β-D-thiogalactopyranoside (IPTG).
   5048..5069    +  protein_bind   CAP binding site: CAP binding activates transcription in the presence of cAMP. E. coli catabolite activator protein
   5084..5114    +  promoter       lac promoter: promoter for the E. coli lac operon
   5122..5138    +  protein_bind   lac operator: The lac repressor binds to the lac operator to inhibit transcription in E. coli. This inhibition can be relieved by adding lactose or isopropyl-β-D-thiogalactopyranoside (IPTG). lac repressor encoded by lacI
   5208..5224    +  promoter       tet promoter (fragment): E. coli promoter for tetracycline efflux protein gene
   5234..5259    -  CDS            bla(M) (fragment): β-lactamase lacking the signal sequence; bla(M); allows cytosolic expression of β-lactamase
   5433..5812    +  enhancer       CMV enhancer: human cytomegalovirus immediate early enhancer
   5814..6013    +  promoter       CMV promoter: human cytomegalovirus (CMV) immediate early promoter
   6081..6119    +  misc_feature   Ad SA (fragment): adenovirus major late transcript splice acceptor (Friedrich and Soriano, 1991)
   6152..6361    -  CDS            PTP (fragment): TERM_ADE02 - Experimental evidence at protein level: Swiss-Prot protein existence level 1. Protein covalently bound to the viral DNA that acts as a primer for viral genomic replication by DNA strand displacement. Assembles on the viral origin of replication in an initiation complex with viral polymerase, DBP, host NFIA and host POU2F1/OCT1. During initiation, the polymerase covalently couples the first dCTP with Ser- 580 of pTP. The terminal protein stimulates the template activity over 20 fold compared to protein-free templates. Neo-synthesized viral genomes are linked to two preterminal prot
   6392..6481    +  intron         chimeric intron (fragment): chimera between introns from adenovirus and immunoglobulin heavy chain genes
   6500..6546    +  CDS            IgH signal sequence (fragment): signal sequence from the mouse immunoglobulin heavy chain variable region
   6577..7377    +  CDS            CD44 (fragment): CD44_PAPHA - Experimental evidence at protein level: Swiss-Prot protein existence level 1. Cell-surface receptor that plays a role in cell-cell interactions, cell adhesion and migration, helping them to sense and respond to changes in the tissue microenvironment. Participates thereby in a wide variety of cellular functions including the activation, recirculation and homing of T-lymphocytes, hematopoiesis, inflammation and response to bacterial infection. Engages, through its ectodomain, extracellular matrix components such as hyaluronan/HA, collagen, growth factors, cytokines or proteases and
   7378..553     +  CDS            Cd4 (fragment) (across the origin): CD4_RAT - Experimental evidence at protein level: Swiss-Prot protein existence level 1. Integral membrane glycoprotein that plays an essential role in the immune response and serves multiple functions in responses against both external and internal offenses. In T-cells, functions primarily as a coreceptor for MHC class II molecule:peptide complex. The antigens presented by class II peptides are derived from extracellular proteins while class I peptides are derived from cytosolic proteins. Interacts simultaneously with the T-cell receptor (TCR) and the MHC class II presented by antigen presenti
>Addgene plasmid #73130 | CD44-isoform12-CD4d3+4-bio | depositor full sequence | sequence record 137110 | CD44-isoform12-CD4d3+4-bio sequence 7385 bps
GTCGACCTCCATCACGGCCTATAAGAGTGAGGGGGAGTCAGCGGAGTTCTCCTTCCCACTCAACCTTGGA
GAGGAAAGCCTGCAGGGAGAGTTGAGATGGAAGGCAGAGAAGGCTCCTTCTTCCCAGTCCTGGATCACCT
TCTCCCTAAAGAACCAAAAGGTGTCTGTGCAGAAGTCTACTAGCAACCCCAAGTTCCAGCTGTCCGAAAC
GCTCCCACTCACCCTTCAGATACCCCAGGTCTCCCTTCAGTTTGCTGGTTCTGGCAACCTGACCCTGACT
CTGGACAGAGGGATACTGTATCAGGAAGTGAACCTGGTGGTGATGAAAGTGACTCAGCCCGACAGCAACA
CTTTGACCTGTGAGGTGATGGGACCCACCTCACCCAAGATGAGACTGATCTTGAAGCAGGAGAATCAGGA
GGCCAGGGTCTCCAGGCAGGAGAAAGTGATTCAAGTGCAGGCCCCTGAAGCAGGGGTGTGGCAATGTCTA
CTGAGTGAAGGTGAAGAGGTCAAGATGGACTCCAAGATCCAGGTTTTATCCAAAGGGTTGAATTCCGGAT
CACTGCATCATATTCTGGATGCACAGAAAATGGTGTGGAATCATCGTTAAGTCTAGACACGTGATTAATT
AAGGATCCCCCGACCTCGACCTCTGGCTAATAAAGGAAATTTATTTTCATTGCAATAGTGTGTTGGAATT
TTTTGTGTCTCTCACTCGGAAGGACATATGGGAGGGCAAATCATTTGGTCGAGATCCCTCGGAGATCTCT
AGCTAGAGGATCGATCCCCGCCCCGGACGAACTAAACCTGACTACGACATCTCTGCCCCTTCTTCGCGGG
GCAGTGCATGTAATCCCTTCAGTTGGTTGGTACAACTTGCCAACTGGGCCCTGTTCCACATGTGACACGG
GGGGGGACCAAACACAAAGGGGTTCTCTGACTGTAGTTGACATCCTTATAAATGGATGTGCACATTTGCC
AACACTGAGTGGCTTTCATCCTGGAGCAGACTTTGCAGTCTGTGGACTGCAACACAACATTGCCTTTATG
TGTAACTCTTGGCTGAAGCTCTTACACCAATGCTGGGGGACATGTACCTCCCAGGGGCCCAGGAAGACTA
CGGGAGGCTACACCAACGTCAATCAGAGGGGCCTGTGTAGCTACCGATAAGCGGACCCTCAAGAGGGCAT
TAGCAATAGTGTTTATAAGGCCCCCTTGTTAACCCTAAACGGGTAGCATATGCTTCCCGGGTAGTAGTAT
ATACTATCCAGACTAACCCTAATTCAATAGCATATGTTACCCAACGGGAAGCATATGCTATCGAATTAGG
GTTAGTAAAAGGGTCCTAAGGAACAGCGATATCTCCCACCCCATGAGCTGTCACGGTTTTATTTACATGG
GGTCAGGATTCCACGAGGGTAGTGAACCATTTTAGTCACAAGGGCAGTGGCTGAAGATCAAGGAGCGGGC
AGTGAACTCTCCTGAATCTTCGCCTGCTTCTTCATTCTCCTTCGTTTAGCTAATAGAATAACTGCTGAGT
TGTGAACAGTAAGGTGTATGTGAGGTGCTCGAAAACAAGGTTTCAGGTGACGCCCCCAGAATAAAATTTG
GACGGGGGGTTCAGTGGTGGCATTGTGCTATGACACCAATATAACCCTCACAAACCCCTTGGGCAATAAA
TACTAGTGTAGGAATGAAACATTCTGAATATCTTTAACAATAGAAATCCATGGGGTGGGGACAAGCCGTA
AAGACTGGATGTCCATCTCACACGAATTTATGGCTATGGGCAACACATAATCCTAGTGCAATATGATACT
GGGGTTATTAAGATGTGTCCCAGGCAGGGACCAAGACAGGTGAACCATGTTGTTACACTCTATTTGTAAC
AAGGGGAAAGAGAGTGGACGCCGACAGCAGCGGACTCCACTGGTTGTCTCTAACACCCCCGAAAATTAAA
CGGGGCTCCACGCCAATGGGGCCCATAAACAAAGACAAGTGGCCACTCTTTTTTTTGAAATTGTGGAGTG
GGGGCACGCGTCAGCCCCCACACGCCGCCCTGCGGTTTTGGACTGTAAAATAAGGGTGTAATAACTTGGC
TGATTGTAACCCCGCTAACCACTGCGGTCAAACCACTTGCCCACAAAACCACTAATGGCACCCCGGGGAA
TACCTGCATAAGTAGGTGGGCGGGCCAAGATAGGGGCGCGATTGCTGCGATCTGGAGGACAAATTACACA
CACTTGCGCCTGAGCGCCAAGCACAGGGTTGTTGGTCCTCATATTCACGAGGTCGCTGAGAGCACGGTGG
GCTAATGTTGCCATGGGTAGCATATACTACCCAAATATCTGGATAGCATATGCTATCCTAATCTATATCT
GGGTAGCATAGGCTATCCTAATCTATATCTGGGTAGCATATGCTATCCTAATCTATATCTGGGTAGTATA
TGCTATCCTAATTTATATCTGGGTAGCATAGGCTATCCTAATCTATATCTGGGTAGCATATGCTATCCTA
ATCTATATCTGGGTAGTATATGCTATCCTAATCTGTATCCGGGTAGCATATGCTATCCTAATAGAGATTA
GGGTAGTATATGCTATCCTAATTTATATCTGGGTAGCATATACTACCCAAATATCTGGATAGCATATGCT
ATCCTAATCTATATCTGGGTAGCATATGCTATCCTAATCTATATCTGGGTAGCATAGGCTATCCTAATCT
ATATCTGGGTAGCATATGCTATCCTAATCTATATCTGGGTAGTATATGCTATCCTAATTTATATCTGGGT
AGCATAGGCTATCCTAATCTATATCTGGGTAGCATATGCTATCCTAATCTATATCTGGGTAGTATATGCT
ATCCTAATCTGTATCCGGGTAGCATATGCTATCCTCATGATAAGCTGTCAAACATGAGAATTTTCTTGAA
GACGAAAGGGCCTCGTGATACGCCTATTTTTATAGGTTAATGTCATGATAATAATGGTTTCTTAGACGTC
AGGTGGCACTTTTCGGGGAAATGTGCGCGGAACCCCTATTTGTTTATTTTTCTAAATACATTCAAATATG
TATCCGCTCATGAGACAATAACCCTGATAAATGCTTCAATAATATTGAAAAAGGAAGAGTATGAGTATTC
AACATTTCCGTGTCGCCCTTATTCCCTTTTTTGCGGCATTTTGCCTTCCTGTTTTTGCTCACCCAGAAAC
GCTGGTGAAAGTAAAAGATGCTGAAGATCAGTTGGGTGCACGAGTGGGTTACATCGAACTGGATCTCAAC
AGCGGTAAGATCCTTGAGAGTTTTCGCCCCGAAGAACGTTTTCCAATGATGAGCACTTTTAAAGTTCTGC
TATGTGGCGCGGTATTATCCCGTGTTGACGCCGGGCAAGAGCAACTCGGTCGCCGCATACACTATTCTCA
GAATGACTTGGTTGAGTACTCACCAGTCACAGAAAAGCATCTTACGGATGGCATGACAGTAAGAGAATTA
TGCAGTGCTGCCATAACCATGAGTGATAACACTGCGGCCAACTTACTTCTGACAACGATCGGAGGACCGA
AGGAGCTAACCGCTTTTTTGCACAACATGGGGGATCATGTAACTCGCCTTGATCGTTGGGAACCGGAGCT
GAATGAAGCCATACCAAACGACGAGCGTGACACCACGATGCCTGCAGCAATGGCAACAACGTTGCGCAAA
CTATTAACTGGCGAACTACTTACTCTAGCTTCCCGGCAACAATTAATAGACTGGATGGAGGCGGATAAAG
TTGCAGGACCACTTCTGCGCTCGGCCCTTCCGGCTGGCTGGTTTATTGCTGATAAATCTGGAGCCGGTGA
GCGTGGGTCTCGCGGTATCATTGCAGCACTGGGGCCAGATGGTAAGCCCTCCCGTATCGTAGTTATCTAC
ACGACGGGGAGTCAGGCAACTATGGATGAACGAAATAGACAGATCGCTGAGATAGGTGCCTCACTGATTA
AGCATTGGTAACTGTCAGACCAAGTTTACTCATATATACTTTAGATTGATTTAAAACTTCATTTTTAATT
TAAAAGGATCTAGGTGAAGATCCTTTTTGATAATCTCATGACCAAAATCCCTTAACGTGAGTTTTCGTTC
CACTGAGCGTCAGACCCCGTAGAAAAGATCAAAGGATCTTCTTGAGATCCTTTTTTTCTGCGCGTAATCT
GCTGCTTGCAAACAAAAAAACCACCGCTACCAGCGGTGGTTTGTTTGCCGGATCAAGAGCTACCAACTCT
TTTTCCGAAGGTAACTGGCTTCAGCAGAGCGCAGATACCAAATACTGTTCTTCTAGTGTAGCCGTAGTTA
GGCCACCACTTCAAGAACTCTGTAGCACCGCCTACATACCTCGCTCTGCTAATCCTGTTACCAGTGGCTG
CTGCCAGTGGCGATAAGTCGTGTCTTACCGGGTTGGACTCAAGACGATAGTTACCGGATAAGGCGCAGCG
GTCGGGCTGAACGGGGGGTTCGTGCACACAGCCCAGCTTGGAGCGAACGACCTACACCGAACTGAGATAC
CTACAGCGTGAGCTATGAGAAAGCGCCACGCTTCCCGAAGGGAGAAAGGCGGACAGGTATCCGGTAAGCG
GCAGGGTCGGAACAGGAGAGCGCACGAGGGAGCTTCCAGGGGGAAACGCCTGGTATCTTTATAGTCCTGT
CGGGTTTCGCCACCTCTGACTTGAGCGTCGATTTTTGTGATGCTCGTCAGGGGGGCGGAGCCTATGGAAA
AACGCCAGCAACGCGGCCTTTTTACGGTTCCTGGCCTTTTGCTGGCCTTTTGCTCACATGTTCTTTCCTG
CGTTATCCCCTGATTCTGTGGATAACCGTATTACCGCCTTTGAGTGAGCTGATACCGCTCGCCGCAGCCG
AACGACCGAGCGCAGCGAGTCAGTGAGCGAGGAAGCGGAAGAGCGCCCAATACGCAAACCGCCTCTCCCC
GCGCGTTGGCCGATTCATTAATGCAGCTGGCACGACAGGTTTCCCGACTGGAAAGCGGGCAGTGAGCGCA
ACGCAATTAATGTGAGTTAGCTCACTCATTAGGCACCCCAGGCTTTACACTTTATGCTTCCGGCTCGTAT
GTTGTGTGGAATTGTGAGCGGATAACAATTTCACACAGGAAACAGCTATGACCATGATTACGCCAAGCTC
TAGCTAGAGGTCGACCAATTCTCATGTTTGACAGCTTATCATCGCAGATCCGGGCAACGTTGTTGCCATT
GCTGCAGGCGCAGAACTGGTAGGTATGGAAGATCTATACATTGAATCAATATTGGCAATTAGCCATATTA
GTCATTGGTTATATAGCATAAATCAATATTGGCTATTGGCCATTGCATACGTTGTATCTATATCATAATA
TGTACATTTATATTGGCTCATGTCCAATATGACCGCCATGTTGACATTGATTATTGACTAGTTATTAATA
GTAATCAATTACGGGGTCATTAGTTCATAGCCCATATATGGAGTTCCGCGTTACATAACTTACGGTAAAT
GGCCCGCCTGGCTGACCGCCCAACGACCCCCGCCCATTGACGTCAATAATGACGTATGTTCCCATAGTAA
CGCCAATAGGGACTTTCCATTGACGTCAATGGGTGGAGTATTTACGGTAAACTGCCCACTTGGCAGTACA
TCAAGTGTATCATATGCCAAGTCCGCCCCCTATTGACGTCAATGACGGTAAATGGCCCGCCTGGCATTAT
GCCCAGTACATGACCTTACGGGACTTTCCTACTTGGCAGTACATCTACGTATTAGTCATCGCTATTACCA
TGGTGATGCGGTTTTGGCAGTACACCAATGGGCGTGGATAGCGGTTTGACTCACGGGGATTTCCAAGTCT
CCACCCCATTGACGTCAATGGGAGTTTGTTTTGGCACCAAAATCAACGGGACTTTCCAAAATGTCGTAAT
AACCCCGCCCCGTTGACGCAAATGGGCGGTAGGCGTGTACGGTGGGAGGTCTATATAAGCAGAGCTCGTT
TAGTGAACCGTCAGATCCTCACTCTCTTCCGCATCGCTGTCTGCGAGGGCCAGCTGTTGGGCTCGCGGTT
GAGGACAAACTCTTCGCGGTCTTTCCAGTACTCTTGGATCGGAAACCCGTCGGCCTCCGAACGGTACTCC
GCCACCGAGGGACCTGAGCGAGTCCGCATCGACCGGATCGGAAAACCTCTCGAGAAAGGCGTCTAACCAG
TCACAGTCGCAAGGTAGGCTGAGCACCGTGGCGGGCGGCAGCGGGTGGCGGTCGGGGTTGTTTCTGGCGG
AGGTGCTGCTGATGATGTAATTAAAGTAGGCGGTCTTGAGACGGCGGATGGTCGAGGTGAGGTGTGGCAG
GCTTGAGATCCAGCTGTTGGGGTGAGTACTCCCTCTCAAAAGCGGGCATTACTTCTGCGCTAAGATTGTC
AGTTTCCAAAAACGAGGAGGATTTGATATTCACCTGGCCCGATCTGGCCATACACTTGAGTGACAATGAC
ATCCACTTTGCCTTTCTCTCCACAGGTGTCCACTCCCAGGTCCAAGTTTAAACTGCGGCCGCCACCATGG
ACAAGTTCTGGTGGCACGCCGCCTGGGGACTGTGTCTGGTGCCTCTGAGCCTGGCCCAGATCGACCTGAA
CATCACCTGTCGGTTCGCCGGCGTGTTCCACGTGGAGAAGAACGGCCGGTACAGCATCAGCAGAACCGAG
GCCGCCGACCTGTGCAAGGCCTTCAACAGCACCCTGCCCACCATGGCCCAGATGGAAAAGGCCCTGAGCA
TCGGCTTCGAGACATGCAGATACGGCTTCATCGAGGGCCACGTGGTCATCCCCCGGATCCACCCCAATAG
CATCTGCGCCGCCAACAACACCGGCGTGTACATCCTGACCAGCAACACCAGCCAGTACGACACCTACTGC
TTCAACGCCAGCGCCCCTCCCGAGGAAGATTGCACCAGCGTCACCGATCTGCCCAACGCCTTCGACGGCC
CTATCACCATCACCATCGTGAACCGGGACGGCACCAGATACGTGCAGAAGGGCGAGTACCGGACCAACCC
CGAGGACATCTACCCCAGCAACCCCACCGACGACGATGTGTCCAGCGGCAGCAGCAGCGAGAGAAGCAGC
ACCAGCGGCGGCTACATCTTCTACACCTTCAGCACCGTGCACCCCATCCCCGACGAGGACAGCCCCTGGA
TCACCGACTCCACCGACAGAATCCCCGCCACCAGAGACCAGGACACCTTTCACCCTAGCGGCGGCAGCCA
CACAACACACGGCAGCGAGAGCGACGGCCACTCTCACGGCTCTCAGGAAGGCGGAGCCAACACCACCTCC
GGCCCCATCAGAACCCCCCAGATCCCTGGCGCGCC
