>Addgene plasmid #73130 | CD44-isoform12-CD4d3+4-bio | addgene partial sequence | sequence record 140463 | rb_glob_PA_term-R 5'-CCCATATGTCCTTCCGAGTG-3'
AATTTCCTTTATTAGCCAGAGGTCGAGGTCGGGGGATCCTTAATTAATCACGTGTCTAGACTTAACGATG
ATTCCACACCATTTTCTGTGCATCCAGAATATGATGCAGTGATCCGGAATTCAACCCTTTGGATAAAACC
TGGATCTTGGAGTCCATCTTGACCTCTTCACCTTCACTCAGTAGACATTGCCACACCCCTGCTTCAGGGG
CCTGCACTTGAATCACTTTCTCCTGCCTGGAGACCCTGGCCTCCTGATTCTCCTGCTTCAAGATCAGTCT
CATCTTGGGTGAGGTGGGTCCCATCACCTCACAGGTCAAAGTGTTGCTGTCGGGCTGAGTCACTTTCATC
ACCACCAGGTTCACTTCCTGATACAGTATCCCTCTGTCCAGAGTCAGGGTCAGGTTGCCAGAACCAGCAA
ACTGAAGGGAGACCTGGGGTATCTGAAGGGTGAGTGGGAGCGTTTCGGACAGCTGGAACTTGGGGTTGCT
AGTAGACTTCTGCACAGACACCTTTTGGTTCTTTAGGGAGAAGGTGATCCAGGACTGGGAAGAAGGAGCC
TTCTCTGCCTTCCATCTCAACTCTCCCTGCAGGCTTTCCTCTCCAAGGTTGAGTGGGAAGGAGAACTCCG
CTGACTCCCCCTCACTCTTATAGGCCGTGATGGAGGTCGACGGCGCGCCAGGGATCTGGGGGGTTCTGAT
GGGGCCGGAGGTGGTGTTGGCTCCGCCTTCCTGAGAGCCGTGAGAGTGGCCGTCGCTCTCGCTGCCGTGT
GTTGTGTGGCTGCCGCCGCTAGGGTGAA
