>Addgene plasmid #73130 | CD44-isoform12-CD4d3+4-bio | addgene partial sequence | sequence record 140812 | pMT2-F 5'-TTGCCTTTCTCTCCACAGGT-3'
AGTTCTGGTGGCACGCCGCCTGGGGACTGTGTCTGGTGCCTCTGAGCCTGGCCCAGATCGACCTGAACAT
CACCTGTCGGTTCGCCGGCGTGTTCCACGTGGAGAAGAACGGCCGGTACAGCATCAGCAGAACCGAGGCC
GCCGACCTGTGCAAGGCCTTCAACAGCACCCTGCCCACCATGGCCCAGATGGAAAAGGCCCTGAGCATCG
GCTTCGAGACATGCAGATACGGCTTCATCGAGGGCCACGTGGTCATCCCCCGGATCCACCCCAATAGCAT
CTGCGCCGCCAACAACACCGGCGTGTACATCCTGACCAGCAACACCAGCCAGTACGACACCTACTGCTTC
AACGCCAGCGCCCCTCCCGAGGAAGATTGCACCAGCGTCACCGATCTGCCCAACGCCTTCGACGGCCCTA
TCACCATCACCATCGTGAACCGGGACGGCACCAGATACGTGCAGAAGGGCGAGTACCGGACCAACCCCGA
GGACATCTACCCCAGCAACCCCACCGACGACGATGTGTCCAGCGGCAGCAGCAGCGAGAGAAGCAGCACC
AGCGGCGGCTACATCTTCTACACCTTCAGCACCGTGCACCCCATCCCCGACGAGGACAGCCCCTGGATCA
CCGACTCCACCGACAGAATCCCCGCCACCAGAGACCAGGACACCTTTCACCCTAGCGGCGGCAGCCACAC
AACACACGGCAGCGAGAGCGACGGCCACTCTCACGGCTCTCAGGAAGGCGGAGCCAACACCACCTCCGGC
C
